>Addgene plasmid #195954 | pCK006 pME minprom_mCherry no stop | addgene full sequence | sequence record 385555 | Addgene NGS Result
GTAAAACGACGGCCAGTCTTAAGCTCGGGCCCCAAATAATGATTTTATTTTGACTGATAGTGACCTGTTC
GTTGCAACAAATTGATGAGCAATGCTTTTTTATAATGCCAACTTTGTACAAAAAAGCAGGCTCCGCGGCC
GCCCCCTTAGATCTCCCTTCCAATCTGCTCAGAGAGGACAGAGTGGGCAGGAGCCAGCATTGGGTATATA
AAGCTGAGCAGGGTCAGTTGCTTCTTACGTTTGCTTCTGAGTCTGTTGTGTTGACTTGCAACCTCAGAAA
CAGACATCCGGATCCATGGTGAGCAAGGGCGAGGAGGACAACATGGCCATCATCAAGGAGTTCATGCGCT
TCAAGGTGCACATGGAGGGCTCCGTGAACGGCCACGAGTTCGAGATCGAGGGCGAGGGCGAGGGCCGCCC
CTACGAGGGCACCCAGACCGCCAAGCTGAAGGTGACCAAGGGCGGCCCCCTGCCCTTCGCCTGGGACATC
CTGTCCCCTCAGTTCATGTACGGCTCCAAGGCCTACGTGAAGCACCCCGCCGACATCCCCGACTACTTGA
AGCTATCCTTCCCCGAGGGCTTCAAGTGGGAGCGCGTGATGAACTTCGAGGACGGCGGCGTGGTGACCGT
GACCCAGGACTCCTCCCTGCAGGACGGCGAGTTCATCTACAAGGTGAAGCTGCGCGGCACCAACTTCCCC
TCCGACGGCCCCGTAATGCAGAAGAAGACCATGGGCTGGGAGGCCTCCTCCGAGCGGATGTACCCCGAGG
ACGGCGCCCTGAAGGGCGAGATCAAGCAGAGGCTGAAGCTGAAGGACGGCGGCCACTACGACGCCGAGGT
CAAGACCACCTACAAGGCCAAGAAGCCCGTGCAGCTGCCCGGCGCCTACAGCGTCAACATCAAGCTGGAC
ATCACCTCCCACAACGAGGACTACACCATCGTGGAACAGTACGAGCGCGCCGAGGGCCGCCACTCCACCG
GCGGCATGGACGAGCTGTACAAGCTCGAGAAGGGTGGGCGCGCCGACCCAGCTTTCTTGTACAAAGTTGG
CATTATAAGAAAGCATTGCTTATCAATTTGTTGCAACGAACAGGTCACTATCAGTCAAAATAAAATCATT
ATTTGCCATCCAGCTGATATCCCCTATAGTGAGTCGTATTACATGGTCATAGCTGTTTCCTGGCAGCTCT
GGCCCGTGTCTCAAAATCTCTGATGTTACATTGCACAAGATAAAAATATATCATCATGAACAATAAAACT
GTCTGCTTACATAAACAGTAATACAAGGGGTGTTATGAGCCATATTCAACGGGAAACGTCGAGGCCGCGA
TTAAATTCCAACATGGATGCTGATTTATATGGGTATAAATGGGCTCGCGATAATGTCGGGCAATCAGGTG
CGACAATCTATCGCTTGTATGGGAAGCCCGATGCGCCAGAGTTGTTTCTGAAACATGGCAAAGGTAGCGT
TGCCAATGATGTTACAGATGAGATGGTCAGACTAAACTGGCTGACGGAATTTATGCCTCTTCCGACCATC
AAGCATTTTATCCGTACTCCTGATGATGCATGGTTACTCACCACTGCGATCCCCGGAAAAACAGCATTCC
AGGTATTAGAAGAATATCCTGATTCAGGTGAAAATATTGTTGATGCGCTGGCAGTGTTCCTGCGCCGGTT
GCATTCGATTCCTGTTTGTAATTGTCCTTTTAACAGCGATCGCGTATTTCGTCTCGCTCAGGCGCAATCA
CGAATGAATAACGGTTTGGTTGATGCGAGTGATTTTGATGACGAGCGTAATGGCTGGCCTGTTGAACAAG
TCTGGAAAGAAATGCATAAACTTTTGCCATTCTCACCGGATTCAGTCGTCACTCATGGTGATTTCTCACT
TGATAACCTTATTTTTGACGAGGGGAAATTAATAGGTTGTATTGATGTTGGACGAGTCGGAATCGCAGAC
CGATACCAGGATCTTGCCATCCTATGGAACTGCCTCGGTGAGTTTTCTCCTTCATTACAGAAACGGCTTT
TTCAAAAATATGGTATTGATAATCCTGATATGAATAAATTGCAGTTTCATTTGATGCTCGATGAGTTTTT
CTAATCAGAATTGGTTAATTGGTTGTAACACTGGCAGAGCATTACGCTGACTTGACGGGACGGCGCAAGC
TCATGACCAAAATCCCTTAACGTGAGTTACGCGTCGTTCCACTGAGCGTCAGACCCCGTAGAAAAGATCA
AAGGATCTTCTTGAGATCCTTTTTTTCTGCGCGTAATCTGCTGCTTGCAAACAAAAAAACCACCGCTACC
AGCGGTGGTTTGTTTGCCGGATCAAGAGCTACCAACTCTTTTTCCGAAGGTAACTGGCTTCAGCAGAGCG
CAGATACCAAATACTGTTCTTCTAGTGTAGCCGTAGTTAGGCCACCACTTCAAGAACTCTGTAGCACCGC
CTACATACCTCGCTCTGCTAATCCTGTTACCAGTGGCTGCTGCCAGTGGCGATAAGTCGTGTCTTACCGG
GTTGGACTCAAGACGATAGTTACCGGATAAGGCGCAGCGGTCGGGCTGAACGGGGGGTTCGTGCACACAG
CCCAGCTTGGAGCGAACGACCTACACCGAACTGAGATACCTACAGCGTGAGCTATGAGAAAGCGCCACGC
TTCCCGAAGGGAGAAAGGCGGACAGGTATCCGGTAAGCGGCAGGGTCGGAACAGGAGAGCGCACGAGGGA
GCTTCCAGGGGGAAACGCCTGGTATCTTTATAGTCCTGTCGGGTTTCGCCACCTCTGACTTGAGCGTCGA
TTTTTGTGATGCTCGTCAGGGGGGCGGAGCCTATGGAAAAACGCCAGCAACGCGGCCTTTTTACGGTTCC
TGGCCTTTTGCTGGCCTTTTGCTCACATGTTCTTTCCTGCGTTATCCCCTGATTCTGTGGATAACCGTAT
TACCGCCTTTGAGTGAGCTGATACCGCTCGCCGCAGCCGAACGACCGAGCGCAGCGAGTCAGTGAGCGAG
GAAGCGGAAGAGCGCCCAATACGCAAACCGCCTCTCCCCGCGCGTTGGCCGATTCATTAATGCAGCTGGC
ACGACAGGTTTCCCGACTGGAAAGCGGGCAGTGAGCGCAACGCAATTAATACGCGTACCGCTAGCCAGGA
AGAGTTTGTAGAAACGCAAAAAGGCCATCCGTCAGGATGGCCTTCTGCTTAGTTTGATGCCTGGCAGTTT
ATGGCGGGCGTCCTGCCCGCCACCCTCCGGGCCGTTGCTTCACAACGTTCAAATCCGCTCCCGGCGGATT
TGTCCTACTCAGGAGAGCGTTCACCGACAAACAACAGATAAAACGAAAGGCCCAGTCTTCCGACTGAGCC
TTTCGTTTTATTTGATGCCTGGCAGTTCCCTACTCTCGCGTTAACGCTAGCATGGATGTTTTCCCAGTCA
CGACGTT
Features (pLannotate 1.2.2; 10 found; start..end, strand, type, name):
     33..132     +  protein_bind   attL1: mutant version of attL; recombination site for the Gateway® LR reaction LR Clonase™
    296..1003    +  CDS            mCherry: mCherry is a basic (constitutively fluorescent) red fluorescent protein published in 2004, derived from Discosoma sp.. It is reported to be a very rapidly-maturing monomer with low acid sensitivity.
   1026..1125    -  protein_bind   attL2: mutant version of attL; recombination site for the Gateway® LR reaction LR Clonase™
   1143..1161    -  promoter       T7 promoter: promoter for bacteriophage T7 RNA polymerase
   1295..2104    +  CDS            KanR: aminoglycoside phosphotransferase; aph(3')-Ia; confers resistance to kanamycin in bacteria or G418 (Geneticin®) in eukaryotes
   2251..2839    +  rep_origin     ori: high-copy-number ColE1/pMB1/pBR322/pUC origin of replication
   3022..3114    +  CDS            lacI (fragment): lac repressor; lacI; The lac repressor binds to the lac operator to inhibit transcription in E. coli. This inhibition can be relieved by adding lactose or isopropyl-β-D-thiogalactopyranoside (IPTG).
   3169..3196    -  terminator     rrnB T2 terminator: transcription terminator T2 from the E. coli rrnB gene
   3328..3371    +  terminator     rrnB T1 terminator: Escherichia coli rrnB; transcription terminator T1 from the E. coli rrnB gene
   3418..17      -  CDS            lacZα (fragment) (across the origin): LacZα fragment of β-galactosidase; lacZ fragment
