[The description below was written by a language model from this plasmid's Addgene catalogue record and pLannotate feature annotations shown in this document.]
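Description:
pCK006 pME minprom_mCherry no stop is a small (about 3.4 kb) Gateway middle-entry (pME) clone built on the pENTR/D backbone. It is propagated in E. coli as a high-copy plasmid through a ColE1/pUC-type origin and selected with kanamycin via an aph(3')-Ia resistance gene. Other annotated backbone elements are typical entry-vector remnants: rrnB T1 and T2 transcription terminators upstream of the cloning region that insulate the insert from read-through, a T7 promoter just outside attL2, and short lacI and lacZα fragments that have no evident functional role.

The payload sits between attL1 and attL2 recombination sites, which allow transfer into a destination vector by an LR Clonase reaction, typically together with 5′ and 3′ entry clones in a multisite assembly. According to the catalogue entry, the insert is the mouse beta-globin minimal promoter followed by mCherry. The feature table annotates only the mCherry coding sequence; the minimal promoter is not called as a feature, though an unannotated stretch between attL1 and the start of mCherry is where it would be expected to lie. A minimal promoter of this kind gives little expression on its own and is normally paired with an upstream enhancer or candidate regulatory element, so red fluorescence reports that element's activity. The "no stop" designation indicates that mCherry lacks a stop codon, which would permit in-frame fusion to a sequence supplied by a 3′ entry clone.

The plasmid belongs to a toolkit for transgenesis in zebrafish and other models. The record notes that it has been discontinued in favour of a newer, optimized version.
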