Addgene plasmid #195954: pCK006 pME minprom_mCherry no stop
Purpose: Gateway pME fluorophore. *Note: this plasmid has been discontinued. Please see the new, optimized version, Plasmid 213484.
Depositing lab: Christian Mosimann. Depositing organization: University of Colorado Denver and Anschutz Medical Campus. Publication: Next-generation plasmids for transgenesis in zebrafish and beyond. Kemmler CL, Moran HR, Murray BF, Scoresby A, Klem JR, Eckert RL, Lepovsky E, Bertho S, Nieuwenhuize S, Burger S, D'Agati G, Betz C, Puller AC, Felker A, Ditrychova K, Botschi S, Affolter M, Rohner N, Lovely CB, Kwan KM, Burger A, Mosimann C. Development. 2023 Mar 28:dev.201531. doi: 10.1242/dev.201531. PubMed 36975217.
Backbone
  Vector backbone: pENTR/D
  Vector type: Other
Growth in bacteria
  Bacterial resistance: Kanamycin, 50 μg/mL
  Growth temperature: 37°C
  Growth strain: DH5alpha
  Copy number: High Copy
Gene/Insert
  Gene/Insert name: mouse beta-globin minimal promoter mCherry
  Species: Other
  Cloning method: Restriction Enzyme; 5′ cloning site Unknown (unknown if destroyed)
Terms and licenses: Academic/Nonprofit Terms; Industry Terms: Not Available to Industry
Depositor comments: Please visit https://www.biorxiv.org/content/10.1101/2022.12.13.520107v1.article-info for bioRxiv preprint.
How to cite: pCK006 pME minprom_mCherry no stop was a gift from Christian Mosimann (Addgene plasmid # 195954)
